>Addgene plasmid #11520 | pDest-565 | addgene full sequence | sequence record 324017 | Addgene NGS Result
TTAATACGACTCACTATAGGGGAATTGTGAGCGGATAACAATTCCCCTCTAGAAATAATTTTGTTTAACT
TTAAGAAGGAGATATACATATGAGATCCCATCACCATCACCATCACGGCGCCCCTATACTAGGTTATTGG
AAAATTAAGGGCCTTGTGCAACCCACTCGACTTCTTTTGGAATATCTTGAAGAAAAATATGAAGAGCATT
TGTATGAGCGCGATGAAGGTGATAAATGGCGAAACAAAAAGTTTGAATTGGGTTTGGAGTTTCCCAATCT
TCCTTATTATATTGATGGTGATGTTAAATTAACACAGTCTATGGCCATCATACGTTATATAGCTGACAAG
CACAACATGTTGGGTGGTTGTCCAAAAGAGCGTGCAGAGATTTCAATGCTTGAAGGAGCGGTTTTGGATA
TTAGATACGGTGTTTCGAGAATTGCATATAGTAAAGACTTTGAAACTCTCAAAGTTGATTTTCTTAGCAA
GCTACCTGAAATGCTGAAAATGTTCGAAGATCGTTTATGTCATAAAACATATTTAAATGGTGATCATGTA
ACCCATCCTGACTTCATGTTGTATGACGCTCTTGATGTTGTTTTATACATGGACCCAATGTGCCTGGATG
CGTTCCCAAAATTAGTTTGTTTTAAAAAACGTATTGAAGCTATCCCACAAATTGATAAGTACTTGAAATC
CAGCAAGTATATAGCATGGCCTTTGCAGGGCTGGCAAGCCACGTTTGGTGGTGGCGACCATCCTCCAAAA
TCGGATCTGGTTCCGCGTGGATCTGATATCACAAGTTTGTACAAAAAAGCTGAACGAGAAACGTAAAATG
ATATAAATATCAATATATTAAATTAGATTTTGCATAAAAAACAGACTACATAATACTGTAAAACACAACA
TATCCAGTCACTATGGCGGCCGCATTAGGCACCCCAGGCTTTACACTTTATGCTTCCGGCTCGTATAATG
TGTGGATTTTGAGTTAGGATCCGTCGAGATTTTCAGGAGCTAAGGAAGCTAAAATGGAGAAAAAAATCAC
TGGATATACCACCGTTGATATATCCCAATGGCATCGTAAAGAACATTTTGAGGCATTTCAGTCAGTTGCT
CAATGTACCTATAACCAGACCGTTCAGCTGGATATTACGGCCTTTTTAAAGACCGTAAAGAAAAATAAGC
ACAAGTTTTATCCGGCCTTTATTCACATTCTTGCCCGCCTGATGAATGCTCATCCGGAATTCCGTATGGC
AATGAAAGACGGTGAGCTGGTGATATGGGATAGTGTTCACCCTTGTTACACCGTTTTCCATGAGCAAACT
GAAACGTTTTCATCGCTCTGGAGTGAATACCACGACGATTTCCGGCAGTTTCTACACATATATTCGCAAG
ATGTGGCGTGTTACGGTGAAAACCTGGCCTATTTCCCTAAAGGGTTTATTGAGAATATGTTTTTCGTCTC
AGCCAATCCCTGGGTGAGTTTCACCAGTTTTGATTTAAACGTGGCCAATATGGACAACTTCTTCGCCCCC
GTTTTCACCATGGGCAAATATTATACGCAAGGCGACAAGGTGCTGATGCCGCTGGCGATTCAGGTTCATC
ATGCCGTTTGTGATGGCTTCCATGTCGGCAGAATGCTTAATGAATTACAACAGTACTGCGATGAGTGGCA
GGGCGGGGCGTAAACGCGTCGTTCCACTGAGCGTCAGACCCCGTAGAAAAGATCAAAGGATCTTCTTGAG
ATCCTTTTTTTCTGCGCGTAATCTGCTGCTTGCAAACAAAAAAACCACCGCTACCAGCGGTGGTTTGTTT
GCCGGATCAAGAGCTACCAACTCTTTTTCCGAAGGTAACTGGCTTCAGCAGAGCGCAGATACCAAATACT
GTTCTTCTAGTGTAGCCGTAGTTAGGCCACCACTTCAAGAACTCTGTAGCACCGCCTACATACCTCGCTC
TGCTAATCCTGTTACCAGTGGCTGCTGCCAGTGGCGATAAGTCGTGTCTTACCGGGTTGGACTCAAGACG
ATAGTTACCGGATAAGGCGCAGCGGTCGGGCTGAACGGGGGGTTCGTGCACACAGCCCAGCTTGGAGCGA
ACGACCTACACCGAACTGAGATACCTACAGCGTGAGCTATGAGAAAGCGCCACGCTTCCCGAAGGGAGAA
AGGCGGACAGGTATCCGGTAAGCGGCAGGGTCGGAACAGGAGAGCGCACGAGGGAGCTTCCAGGGGGAAA
CGCCTGGTATCTTTATAGTCCTGTCGGGTTTCGCCACCTCTGACTTGAGCGTCGATTTTTGTGATGCTCG
TCAGGGGGGCGGAGCCTATGGAAAAACGCCAGCAACGCGGCCTTTTTACGGTTCCTGGCCTTTTGCTGGC
CTTTTGCTCACATGTTCTTTCCTGCGTTATCCCCTGATTCTGTGGATAACCGTATTACCGCCTTTGAGTG
AGCTGATACCGCTCGCCGCAGCCGAACGACCGAGCGCAGCGAGTCAGTGAGCGAGGAAGCGGAAGAGCGC
CCAATACGCAAACCGCCTCTCCCCGCGCGTTGGCCGATTCATTAATGCAGCTGGCACGACAGGTTTCCCG
ACTGGAAAGCGGGCAGTGAGCGAACGCAATTAATACGCGTGGATCCGGCTTACTAAAAGCCAGATAACAG
TATGCGTATTTGCGCGCTGATTTTTGCGGTATAAGAATATATACTGATATGTATACCCGAAGTATGTCAA
AAAGAGGTATGCTATGAAGCAGCGTATTACAGTGACAGTTGACAGCGACAGCTATCAGTTGCTCAAGGCA
TATATGATGTCAATATCTCCGGTCTGGTAAGCACAACCATGCAGAATGAAGCCCGTCGTCTGCGTGCCGA
ACGCTGGAAAGCGGAAAATCAGGAAGGGATGGCTGAGGTCGCCCGGTTTATTGAAATGAACGGCTCTTTT
GCTGACGAGAACAGGGGCTGGTGAAATGCAGTTTAAGGTTTACACCTATAAAAGAGAGAGCCGTTATCGT
CTGTTTGTGGATGTACAGAGTGATATTATTGACACGCCCGGGCGACGGATGGTGATCCCCCTGGCCAGTG
CACGTCTGCTGTCAGATAAAGTCTCCCGTGAACTTTACCCGGTGGTGCATATCGGGGATGAAAGCTGGCG
CATGATGACCACCGATATGGCCAGTGTGCCGGTCTCCGTTATCGGGGAAGAAGTGGCTGATCTCAGCCAC
CGCGAAAATGACATCAAAAACGCCATTAACCTGATGTTCTGGGGAATATAAATGTCAGGCTCCCTTATAC
ACAGCCAGTCTGCAGGTCGACCATAGTGACTGGATATGTTGTGTTTTACAGTATTATGTAGTCTGTTTTT
TATGCAAAATCTAATTTAATATATTGATATTTATATCATTTTACGTTTCTCGTTCAGCTTTCTTGTACAA
AGTGGTGATATCGCTAGCTAGATAGCTAGAAGCTTGCGGCCGCACAGCTGTATACACGTGCAAGCCAGCC
AGAACTCGCTCCTGAAGACCCAGAGGATCTCGAGCACCACCACCACCACCACTAATGTTAATTAAGTTGG
GCGTTCCTAGGCTGATAAAACAGAATTTGCCTGGCGGCAGTAGCGCGGTGGTCCCACCTGACCCCATGCC
GAACTCAGAAGTGAAACGCCGTAGCGCCGATGGTAGTGTGGGGTCTCCCCATGCGAGAGTAGGGAACTGC
CAGGCATCAAATAAAACGAAAGGCTCAGTCGAAAGACTGGGCCTTTCGTTTTATCTGTTGTTTGTCGGTG
AACGCTCTCCTGAGTAGGACAAATCCGCCGGGAGCGGATTTGAACGTTGCGAAGCAACGGCCCGGAGGGT
GGCGGGCAGGACGCCCGCCATAAACTGCCAGGCATCAAATTAAGCAGAAGGCCATCCTGACGGATGGCCT
TTTTGCGTTTCTACAAACTCTTTTGTTTATTTTTCTAAATACATTCAAATATGTATCCGCTGAGCAATAA
CTAGCATAACCCCTTGGGGCCTCTAAACGGGTCTTGAGGGGTTTTTTGCTGAAAGGAGGAACTATATCCG
GATTGGCGAATGGG
[124 nt withheld, positions 4075-4198]
C
[91 nt withheld, positions 4200-4290]
A
[49 nt withheld, positions 4292-4340]
CCTTTGACGTTGGAGTCCACGTTCTTTAATAGTGGACTCTTGTTCCAAACTGGAACAACACTCAACCCTA
TCTCGGTCTATTCTTTTGATTTATAAGGGATTTTGCCGATTTCGGCCTATTGGTTAAAAAATGAGCTGAT
TTAACAAAAATTTAACGCGAATTTTAACAAAATATTAACGTTTACAATTTCTGGCGGCACGATGGCATGA
GATTATCAAAAAGGATCTTCACCTAGATCCTTTTAAATTAAAAATGAAGTTTTAAATCAATCTAAAGTAT
ATATGAGTAAACTTGGTCTGACAGTTACCAATGCTTAATCAGTGAGGCACCTATCTCAGCGATCTGTCTA
TTTCGTTCATCCATAGTTGCCTGACTCCCCGTCGTGTAGATAACTACGATACGGGAGGGCTTACCATCTG
GCCCCAGTGCTGCAATGATACCGCGAGACCCACGCTCACCGGCTCCAGATTTATCAGCAATAAACCAGCC
AGCCGGAAGGGCCGAGCGCAGAAGTGGTCCTGCAACTTTATCCGCCTCCATCCAGTCTATTAATTGTTGC
CGGGAAGCTAGAGTAAGTAGTTCGCCAGTTAATAGTTTGCGCAACGTTGTTGCCATTGCTACAGGCATCG
TGGTGTCACGCTCGTCGTTTGGTATGGCTTCATTCAGCTCCGGTTCCCAACGATCAAGGCGAGTTACATG
ATCCCCCATGTTGTGCAAAAAAGCGGTTAGCTCCTTCGGTCCTCCGATCGTTGTCAGAAGTAAGTTGGCC
GCAGTGTTATCACTCATGGTTATGGCAGCACTGCATAATTCTCTTACTGTCATGCCATCCGTAAGATGCT
TTTCTGTGACTGGTGAGTACTCAACCAAGTCATTCTGAGAATAGTGTATGCGGCGACCGAGTTGCTCTTG
CCCGGCGTCAATACGGGATAATACCGCGCCACATAGCAGAACTTTAAAAGTGCTCATCATTGGAAAACGT
TCTTCGGGGCGAAAACTCTCAAGGATCTTACCGCTGTTGAGATCCAGTTCGATGTAACCCACTCGTGCAC
CCAACTGATCTTCAGCATCTTTTACTTTCACCAGCGTTTCTGGGTGAGCAAAAACAGGAAGGCAAAATGC
CGCAAAAAAGGGAATAAGGGCGACACGGAAATGTTGAATACTCATACTCTTCCTTTTTCAATCATGATTG
AAGCATTTATCAGGGTTATTGTCTCATGAGCGGATACATATTTGAATGTATTTAGAAAAATAAACAAATA
GGTCATGACCAAAATCCCTTAACGTGAGTTTTCGTTCCACTGAGCGTCAGACCCCGTAGAAAAGATCAAA
GGATCTTCTTGAGATCCTTTTTTTCTGCGCGTAATCTGCTGCTTGCAAACAAAAAAACCACCGCTACCAG
CGGTGGTTTGTTTGCCGGATCAAGAGCTACCAACTCTTTTTCCGAAGGTAACTGGCTTCAGCAGAGCGCA
GATACCAAATACTGTCCTTCTAGTGTAGCCGTAGTTAGGCCACCACTTCAAGAACTCTGTAGCACCGCCT
ACATACCTCGCTCTGCTAATCCTGTTACCAGTGGCTGCTGCCAGTGGCGATAAGTCGTGTCTTACCGGGT
TGGACTCAAGACGATAGTTACCGGATAAGGCGCAGCGGTCGGGCTGAACGGGGGGTTCGTGCACACAGCC
CAGCTTGGAGCGAACGACCTACACCGAACTGAGATACCTACAGCGTGAGCTATGAGAAAGCGCCACGCTT
CCCGAAGGGAGAAAGGCGGACAGGTATCCGGTAAGCGGCAGGGTCGGAACAGGAGAGCGCACGAGGGAGC
TTCCAGGGGGAAACGCCTGGTATCTTTATAGTCCTGTCGGGTTTCGCCACCTCTGACTTGAGCGTCGATT
TTTGTGATGCTCGTCAGGGGGGCGGAGCCTATGGAAAAACGCCAGCAACGCGGCCTTTTTACGGTTCCTG
GCCTTTTGCTGGCCTTTTGCTCACATGTTCTTTCCTGCGTTATCCCCTGATTCTGTGGATAACCGTATTA
CCGCCTTTGAGTGAGCTGATACCGCTCGCCGCAGCCGAACGACCGAGCGCAGCGAGTCAGTGAGCGAGGA
AGCGGAAGAGCGCCTGATGCGGTATTTTCTCCTTACGCATCTGTGCGGTATTTCACACCGCAATGGTGCA
CTCTCAGTACAATCTGCTCTGATGCCGCATAGTTAAGCCAGTATACACTCCGCTATCGCTACGTGACTGG
GTCATGGCTGCGCCCCGACACCCGCCAACACCCGCTGACGCGCCCTGACGGGCTTGTCTGCTCCCGGCAT
CCGCTTACAGACAAGCTGTGACCGTCTCCGGGAGCTGCATGTGTCAGAGGTTTTCACCGTCATCACCGAA
ACGCGCGAGGCAGCTGCGGTAAAGCTCATCAGCGTGGTCGTGAAGCGATTCACAGATGTCTGCCTGTTCA
TCCGCGTCCAGCTCGTTGAGTTTCTCCAGAAGCGTTAATGTCTGGCTTCTGATAAAGCGGGCCATGTTAA
GGGCGGTTTTTTCCTGTTTGGTCACTGATGCCTCCGTGTAAGGGGGATTTCTGTTCATGGGGGTAATGAT
ACCGATGAAACGAGAGAGGATGCTCACGATACGGGTTACTGATGATGAACATGCCCGGTTACTGGAACGT
TGTGAGGGTAAACAACTGGCGGTATGGATGCGGCGGGACCAGAGAAAAATCACTCAGGGTCAATGCCAGC
GCTTCGTTAATACAGATGTAGGTGTTCCACAGGGTAGCCAGCAGCATCCTGCGATGCAGATCCGGAACAT
AATGGTGCAGGGCGCTGACTTCCGCGTTTCCAGACTTTACGAAACACGGAAACCGAAGACCATTCATGTT
GTTGCTCAGGTCGCAGACGTTTTGCAGCAGCAGTCGCTTCACGTTCGCTCGCGTATCGGTGATTCATTCT
GCTAACCAGTAAGGCAACCCCGCCAGCCTAGCCGGGTCCTCAACGACAGGAGCACGATCATGCTAGTCAT
GCCCCGCGCCCACCGGAAGGAGCTGACTGGGTTGAAGGCTCTCAAGGGCATCGGTCGAGATCCCGGTGCC
TAATGAGTGAGCTAACTTACATTAATTGCGTTGCGCTCACTGCCCGCTTTCCAGTCGGGAAACCTGTCGT
GCCAGCTGCATTAATGAATCGGCCAACGCGCGGGGAGAGGCGGTTTGCGTATTGGGCGCCAGGGTGGTTT
TTCTTTTCACCAGTGAGACGGGCAACAGCTGATTGCCCTTCACCGCCTGGCCCTGAGAGAGTTGCAGCAA
GCGGTCCACGCTGGTTTGCCCCAGCAGGCGAAAATCCTGTTTGATGGTGGTTAACGGCGGGATATAACAT
GAGCTGTCTTCGGTATCGTCGTATCCCACTACCGAGATGTCCGCACCAACGCGCAGCCCGGACTCGGTAA
TGGCGCGCATTGCGCCCAGCGCCATCTGATCGTTGGCAACCAGCATCGCAGTGGGAACGATGCCCTCATT
CAGCATTTGCATGGTTTGTTGAAAACCGGACATGGCACTCCAGTCGCCTTCCCGTTCCGCTATCGGCTGA
ATTTGATTGCGAGTGAGATATTTATGCCAGCCAGCCAGACGCAGACGCGCCGAGACAGAACTTAATGGGC
CCGCTAACAGCGCGATTTGCTGGTGACCCAATGCGACCAGATGCTCCACGCCCAGTCGCGTACCGTCTTC
ATGGGAGAAAATAATACTGTTGATGGGTGTCTGGTCAGAGACATCAAGAAATAACGCCGGAACATTAGTG
CAGGCAGCTTCCACAGCAATGGCATCCTGGTCATCCAGCGGATAGTTAATGATCAGCCCACTGACGCGTT
GCGCGAGAAGATTGTGCACCGCCGCTTTACAGGCTTCGACGCCGCTTCGTTCTACCATCGACACCACCAC
GCTGGCACCCAGTTGATCGGCGCGAGATTTAATCGCCGCGACAATTTGCGACGGCGCGTGCAGGGCCAGA
CTGGAGGTGGCAACGCCAATCAGCAACGACTGTTTGCCCGCCAGTTGTTGTGCCACGCGGTTGGGAATGT
AATTCAGCTCCGCCATCGCCGCTTCCACTTTTTCCCGCGTTTTCGCAGAAACGTGGCTGGCCTGGTTCAC
CACGCGGGAAACGGTCTGATAAGAGACACCGGCATACTCTGCGACATCGTATAACGTTACTGGTTTCACA
TTCACCACCCTGAATTGACTCTCTTCCGGGCGCTATCATGCCATACCGCGAAAGGTTTTGCGCCATTCGA
TGGTGTCCGGGATCTCGACGCTCTCCCTTATGCGACTCCTGCATTAGGAAGCAGCCCAGTAGTAGGTTGA
GGCCGTTGAGCACCGCCGCCGCAAGGAATGGTGCATGCAAGGAGATGGCGCCCAACAGTCCCCCGGCCAC
GGGGCCTGCCACCATACCCACGCCGAAACAAGCGCTCATGAGCCCGAAGTGGCGAGCCCGATCTTCCCCA
TCGGTGATGTCGGCGATATAGGCGCCAGCAACCGCACCTGTGGCGCCGGTGATGCCGGCCACGATGCGTC
CGGCGTAGAGGATCGAGATCGATCTCGATCCCGCGAAA
Features (pLannotate 1.2.2; 33 found; start..end, strand, type, name):
      2..20      +  promoter       T7 promoter: promoter for bacteriophage T7 RNA polymerase
     21..45      +  protein_bind   lac operator: The lac repressor binds to the lac operator to inhibit transcription in E. coli. This inhibition can be relieved by adding lactose or isopropyl-β-D-thiogalactopyranoside (IPTG). lac repressor encoded by lacI
     60..82      +  RBS            RBS: efficient ribosome binding site from bacteriophage T7 gene 10 (Olins and Rangwala, 1989)
     99..116     +  CDS            7xHis (fragment): 6xHis affinity tag
    121..771     +  CDS            GST: glutathione S-transferase from Schistosoma japonicum
    801..925     +  protein_bind   attR1: mutant version of attR; recombination site for the Gateway® LR reaction LR Clonase™
    950..980     +  promoter       lac UV5 promoter: E. coli lac promoter with an "up" mutation
   1004..1033    +  promoter       cat promoter (fragment): promoter of the E. coli cat gene encoding chloramphenicol acetyltransferase
   1034..1693    +  CDS            CmR: chloramphenicol acetyltransferase; cat; confers resistance to chloramphenicol
   1746..2334    +  rep_origin     ori: high-copy-number ColE1/pMB1/pBR322/pUC origin of replication
   2517..2609    +  CDS            lacI (fragment): lac repressor; lacI; The lac repressor binds to the lac operator to inhibit transcription in E. coli. This inhibition can be relieved by adding lactose or isopropyl-β-D-thiogalactopyranoside (IPTG).
   2626..2712    +  intron         PDK intron (fragment): pdk; modified pyruvate orthophosphate dikinase intron from Flaveria trinervia 3.0
   2803..2961    +  CDS            ccdA (fragment): CCDA_ECO57 - Also known as H, letA. Experimental evidence at protein level: Swiss-Prot protein existence level 1. Antitoxin component of a type II toxin-antitoxin (TA) system which inhibits the post-segregational killing (PSK) of plasmid-free cells, also referred to as a plasmid addiction system. Binds to and blocks the activity of CcdB; will also remove bound CcdB protein from the CcdB-GyrA complex by forming a CcdA-CcdB complex, a process termed rejuvenation. Functions as a transcriptional corepressor for the ccdAB operon, repression also requires CcdB (By similarity). From Escherichia coli
   2966..3268    +  CDS            ccdB: CCDB_ECOLI - Also known as G, letB, letD. Experimental evidence at protein level: Swiss-Prot protein existence level 1. Toxic component of a type II toxin-antitoxin (TA) system, functioning in plasmid maintainence. Responsible for the post- segregational killing (PSK) of plasmid-free cells, also referred to as a plasmid addiction system. Half-life of over 2 hours. Cell killing by CcdB is accompanied by filamentation, defects in chromosome and plasmid segregation, defects in cell division, formation of anucleate cells, decreased DNA synthesis and plasmid loss. Interferes with the activity of DN
   3312..3436    -  protein_bind   attR2: mutant version of attR; recombination site for the Gateway® LR reaction LR Clonase™
   3535..3552    +  CDS            9xHis (fragment): 9xHis affinity tag
   3599..3714    +  ncRNA          5S rRNA: Accession: RF00001 - 5S ribosomal RNA
   3718..3804    +  terminator     rrnB T1 terminator: Escherichia coli rrnB; transcription terminator T1 from the E. coli rrnB gene
   3896..3923    +  terminator     rrnB T2 terminator: transcription terminator T2 from the E. coli rrnB gene
   3942..3981    +  promoter       AmpR promoter (fragment): bla
   3991..4038    +  terminator     T7 terminator: transcription terminator for bacteriophage T7 RNA polymerase
   4075..4530    +  rep_origin     f1 ori (sequence partly withheld): f1 bacteriophage origin of replication; arrow indicates direction of (+) strand synthesis
   4645..5505    -  CDS            AmpR: β-lactamase; bla; confers resistance to ampicillin, carbenicillin, and related antibiotics
   5506..5598    -  promoter       AmpR promoter: bla
   5679..6267    +  rep_origin     ori: high-copy-number ColE1/pMB1/pBR322/pUC origin of replication
   6453..6592    -  misc_feature   bom: basis of mobility region from pBR322
   6694..6885    -  CDS            rop: Rop protein, which maintains plasmids at low copy number; rop
   6902..7282    +  CDS            YPB1_ECOLX: Protein predicted: Swiss-Prot protein existence level 4. From Escherichia coli.
   7344..7408    -  CDS            TcR (fragment): tetracycline efflux protein; tet; confers resistance to tetracycline
   7423..7444    -  protein_bind   CAP binding site: CAP binding activates transcription in the presence of cAMP. E. coli catabolite activator protein
   7457..8539    -  CDS            lacI: lac repressor; lacI; The lac repressor binds to the lac operator to inhibit transcription in E. coli. This inhibition can be relieved by adding lactose or isopropyl-β-D-thiogalactopyranoside (IPTG).
   8540..8617    -  promoter       lacI promoter: lacI
   8625..8904    -  CDS            TcR (fragment): tetracycline efflux protein; tet; confers resistance to tetracycline
