[The description below was written by a language model from this plasmid's Addgene catalogue record, the feature table of its GenBank file and pLannotate feature annotations shown in this document.]
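Description:
pDest-565 is an empty Gateway destination vector for T7-driven protein expression in E. coli. It is built on the pDest-560 backbone and is about 8.9 kb. Transcription starts from a T7 promoter with an adjacent lac operator, followed by the phage T7 gene 10 ribosome binding site. A full-length lacI gene with its own promoter sits on the plasmid, so expression is repressed until induced with IPTG in a host that supplies T7 RNA polymerase. The open reading frame begins with a 6xHis tag fused to Schistosoma japonicum glutathione S-transferase; the GST sequence is recorded as derived from a pGEX vector. A separate partial GenBank record, covering only a 756 bp tag region, also annotates a thrombin cleavage site just after GST. This would allow the tags to be removed from the fusion partner.

Downstream of the tags is the Gateway cassette. attR1 and attR2 flank a chloramphenicol acetyltransferase gene and the ccdB toxin gene. In an LR recombination with an entry clone, this cassette is swapped for the gene of interest, giving an N-terminal His6-GST fusion. ccdB then counter-selects against unrecombined vector, which is why the empty plasmid must be kept in a ccdB-tolerant strain. The annotation also places an additional ColE1-type origin and several small fragment matches inside the cassette; the record does not explain them. rrnB T1/T2 and T7 terminators follow attR2. The backbone carries ampicillin resistance, a pBR322-type origin with bom and rop (consistent with the low copy number listed), an f1 origin, and remnants of the tetracycline resistance gene. The empty vector is selected with both ampicillin and chloramphenicol. It is used to make affinity-purifiable fusion proteins.
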