Addgene plasmid #11520: pDest-565
Purpose: (Empty Backbone) Gateway destination vector for bacterial expression; His,GST tag
Depositing lab: Dominic Esposito. Depositing organization: National Cancer Institute (NCI).
Backbone
  Vector backbone: pDest-560
  Backbone manufacturer: PEL
  Backbone size (bp): 8932
  Vector type: Bacterial Expression ; Gateway Destination Vector
  Tag / fusion protein: 6xHis (N terminal on backbone); GST (N terminal on backbone)
Growth in bacteria
  Bacterial resistance: Chloramphenicol and Ampicillin, 25 & 100 μg/mL
  Growth temperature: 37°C
  Growth strain: DB3.1
  Growth instructions: Requires growth in a strain resistant to ccdB (DB3.1, ccdB Survival, or F')
  Copy number: Low Copy
Gene/Insert
  Gene/Insert name: None
  Tag / fusion protein: His6-GST (N terminal on backbone)
  Cloning method: Gateway Cloning
  Sequencing primers: 5′ T7
Resource information
  A portion of this plasmid was derived from a plasmid made by: GST gene from Promega pGEX vector
Terms and licenses: Academic/Nonprofit Terms; Industry Terms: Not Available to Industry
How to cite: pDest-565 was a gift from Dominic Esposito (Addgene plasmid # 11520 ; http://n2t.net/addgene:11520 ; RRID:Addgene_11520)
