LOCUS       Exported 756 bp ds-DNA linear SYN 20-MAY-2021
DEFINITION  Gateway destination vector for bacterial expression; His,GST tag.
ACCESSION   .
VERSION     .
KEYWORDS    pDest-565
SOURCE      synthetic DNA construct
  ORGANISM  synthetic DNA construct
REFERENCE   1 (bases 1 to 756)
  TITLE     Gateway Destination vectors for E. coli expression
REFERENCE   2 (bases 1 to 756)
  AUTHORS   .
  TITLE     Direct Submission
  JOURNAL   Exported May 20, 2021 from SnapGene Server 1.1.58
            http://www.snapgene.com
FEATURES             Location/Qualifiers
     source          1..756
                     /organism="synthetic DNA construct"
                     /mol_type="other DNA"
     CDS             37..54
                     /codon_start=1
                     /product="6xHis affinity tag"
                     /label=6xHis
                     /translation="HHHHHH"
     CDS             61..708
                     /codon_start=1
                     /product="glutathione S-transferase from Schistosoma
                     japonicum"
                     /label=GST
                     /translation="PILGYWKIKGLVQPTRLLLEYLEEKYEEHLYERDEGDKWRNKKFE
                     LGLEFPNLPYYIDGDVKLTQSMAIIRYIADKHNMLGGCPKERAEISMLEGAVLDIRYGV
                     SRIAYSKDFETLKVDFLSKLPEMLKMFEDRLCHKTYLNGDHVTHPDFMLYDALDVVLYM
                     DPMCLDAFPKLVCFKKRIEAIPQIDKYLKSSKYIAWPLQGW?ATFGGGDHPPK"
     CDS             715..732
                     /codon_start=1
                     /product="thrombin recognition and cleavage site"
                     /label=thrombin site
                     /translation="LVPRGS"
ORIGIN
        1 ttaactttta agaaggagat atacatatcg agatcccatc accatcacca tcacggcgcc
       61 cctatactag gttattggaa aattaagggc cttgtgcaac ccactcgact tcttttggaa
      121 tatcttgaag aaaaatatga agagcatttg tatgagcgcg atgaaggtga taaatggcga
      181 aacaaaaagt ttgaattggg tttggagttt cccaatcttc cttattatat tgatggtgat
      241 gttaaattaa cacagtctat ggccatcata cgttatatag ctgacaagca caacatgttg
      301 ggtggttgtc caaaagagcg tgcagagatt tcaatgcttg aaggagcggt tttggatatt
      361 agatacggtg tttcgagaat tgcatatagt aaagactttg aaactctcaa agttgatttt
      421 cttagcaagc tacctgaaat gctgaaaatg ttcgaagatc gtttatgtca taaaacatat
      481 ttaaatggtg atcatgtaac ccatcctgac ttcatgttgt atgacgctct tgatgttgtt
      541 ttatacatgg acccaatgtg cctggatgcg ttcccaaaat tagtttgttt taaaaaacgt
      601 attgaagcta tcccacaaat tgataagtac ttgaaatcca gcaagtatat agcatggcct
      661 ttgcagggct ggncagccac gtttggtggt ggcgaccatc ctccaaaatc ggatctggtt
      721 ccgcgtggat ctgatatcac aagtttgtac aaaaag
//
