>Addgene plasmid #11520 | pDest-565 | addgene partial sequence | sequence record 97020 | pBRrevBam 5'-GGTGATGTCGGCGATATAGG-3'
TGTGGCGCCGGTGATGCCGGCCACGATGCGTCCGGCGTAGAGGATCGAGATCGATCTCGATCCCGCGAAA
TTAATACGACTCACTATAGGGGAATTGTGAGCGGATAACAATTCCCCTCTAGAAATAATTTTGTTTAACT
TTAAGAAGGAGATATACATATGAGATCCCATCACCATCACCATCACGGCGCCCCTATACTAGGTTATTGG
AAAATTAAGGGCCTTGTGCAACCCACTCGACTTCTTTTGGAATATCTTGAAGAAAAATATGAAGAGCATT
TGTATGAGCGCGATGAAGGTGATAAATGGCGAAACAAAAAGTTTGAATTGGGTTTGGAGTTTCCCAATCT
TCCTTATTATATTGATGGTGATGTTAAATTAACACAGTCTATGGCCATCATACGTTATATAGCTGACAAG
CACAACATGTTGGGTGGTTGTCCAAAAGAGCGTGCAGAGATTTCAATGCTTGAAGGAGCGGTTTTGGATA
TTAGATACGGTGTTTCGAGAATTGCATATAGTAAAGACTTTGAAACTCTCAAAGTTGATTTTCTTAGCAA
GCTACCTGAAATGCTGAAAATGTTCGAAGATCGTTTATGTCATAAAACATATTTAAATGGTGATCATGTA
ACCCATCCTGACTTCATGTTGTATGACGCTCTTGATGTTGTTTTATACATGGACCCAATGTGCCTGGATG
CGTTCCC
