>Addgene plasmid #11520 | pDest-565 | addgene partial sequence | sequence record 97022 | T7term 5'-GCTAGTTATTGCTCAGCGG-3'
GGCCATCCGTCAGGATGGCCTTCTGCTTAATTTGATGCCTGGCAGTTTATGGCGGGCGTCCTGCCCGCCA
CCCTCCGGGCCGTTGCTTCGCAACGTTCAAATCCGCTCCCGGCGGATTTGTCCTACTCAGGAGAGCGTTC
ACCGACAAACAACAGATAAAACGAAAGGCCCAGTCTTTCGACTGAGCCTTTCGTTTTATTTGATGCCTGG
CAGTTCCCTACTCTCGCATGGGGAGACCCCACACTACCATCGGCGCTACGGCGTTTCACTTCTGAGTTCG
GCATGGGGTCAGGTGGGACCACCGCGCTACTGCCGCCAGGCAAATTCTGTTTTATCAGCCTAGGAACGCC
CAACTTAATTAACATTAGTGGTGGTGGTGGTGGTGCTCGAGATCCTCTGGGTCTTCAGGAGCGAGTTCTG
GCTGGCTTGCACGTGTATACAGCTGTGCGGCCGCAAGCTTCTAGCTATCTAGCTAGCGATATCACCACTT
TGTACAAGAAAGCTGAACGAGAAACGTAAAATGATATAAATATCAATATATTAAATTAGATTTTGCATAA
AAAACAGACTACATAATACTGTAAAACACAACATATCCAGTCACTATGG
