>Addgene plasmid #11520 | pDest-565 | addgene partial sequence | sequence record 129143 | CAT-R 5'-GCAACTGACTGAAATGCCTC-3'
CGGATCCTAACTCAAAATCCACACATTATACGAGCCGGAAGCATAAAGTGTAAAGCCTGGGGTGCCTAAT
GCGGCCGCCATAGTGACTGGATATGTTGTGTTTTACAGTATTATGTAGTCTGTTTTTTATGCAAAATCTA
ATTTAATATATTGATATTTATATCATTTTACGTTTCTCGTTCAGCTTTTTTGTACAAACTTGTGATATCA
GATCCACGCGGAACCAGATCCGATTTTGGAGGATGGTCGCCACCACCAAACGTGGCTTGCCAGCCCTGCA
AAGGCCATGCTATATACTTGCTGGATTTCAAGTACTTATCAATTTGTGGGATAGCTTCAATACGTTTTTT
AAAACAAACTAATTTTGGGAACGCATCCAGGCACATTGGGTCCATGTATAAAACAACATCAAGAGCGTCA
TACAACATGAAGTCAGGATGGGTTACATGATCACCATTTAAATATGTTTTATGACATAAACGATCTTCGA
ACATTTTCAGCATTTCAGGTAGCTTGCTAAGAAAATCAACTTTGAGAGTTTCAAAGTCTTTACTATATGC
AATTCTCGAAACACCGTATCTAATATCCAAAACCGCTCCTTCAAGCATTGAAATCTCTGCACGCTCTTTT
GGACAACCACCCAACATGTTGTGCTTGTCAGCTATATAACGTATGATGGCCATAGACTGTGTTAATTTAA
CATCACCATCAATATAATAAGGAAGAT
